Addgene plasmid #32267: TAL026
Depositing lab: Keith Joung. Depositing organization: Massachusetts General Hospital. Publication: Targeted gene disruption in somatic zebrafish cells using engineered TALENs. Sander JD, Cade L, Khayter C, Reyon D, Peterson RT, Joung JK, Yeh JR. Nat Biotechnol. 2011 Aug 5;29(8):697-8. doi: 10.1038/nbt.1934. PubMed 21822241.
Backbone
  Vector backbone: pUC57-ΔBsaI
  Backbone size w/o insert (bp): 2708
  Modifications to backbone: Silent valine mutation (C->G) at position 1794 to destroy alternate BsaI restriction site in pUC57
Growth in bacteria
  Bacterial resistance: Ampicillin, 100 μg/mL
  Growth temperature: 37°C
  Growth strain: XL1 Blue
  Copy number: High Copy
Gene/Insert
  Gene/Insert name: TAL026 (alt names: A (Type I - A/NI); ε / SNI / A)
  Insert size (bp): 119
  Cloning method: Restriction Enzyme; 5′ cloning site BbsI (destroyed during cloning); 3′ cloning site BamHI (not destroyed)
  Sequencing primers: 5′ OK163
Terms and licenses: Academic/Nonprofit Terms; Industry Terms: Not Available to Industry
How to cite: TAL026 was a gift from Keith Joung (Addgene plasmid # 32267 ; http://n2t.net/addgene:32267 ; RRID:Addgene_32267)
