[The description below was written by a language model from this plasmid's Addgene catalogue record and pLannotate feature annotations shown in this document.]
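Description:
TAL026 is a small bacterial cloning plasmid that archives a single TAL effector repeat module for building engineered TALENs (TAL effector nucleases). It is based on pUC57-ΔBsaI, a pUC57 derivative in which a silent C-to-G change in a valine codon removes the backbone's BsaI site. The position given for this change falls within the annotated ampicillin resistance coding sequence. Removing that site presumably lets BsaI be used on the insert during assembly without cutting the vector. The plasmid replicates in E. coli from a high-copy ColE1/pUC-type origin and is selected with ampicillin through the β-lactamase gene and its own promoter.

The payload is a 119 bp insert whose alternative names mark it as an "ε"-type unit carrying the NI repeat variable di-residue, which specifies recognition of adenine. It was cloned between a BbsI site that was destroyed during cloning and a BamHI site that was retained. The automated feature table does not annotate the insert. It picks up only backbone elements: the lac promoter, operator and CAP binding site, a partial lacZα fragment interrupted by the cloning region, and short remnants of lacI, bom and rop. The unannotated gap between lacZα and the lac operator is where the repeat module would be expected to sit, and the total length of 2,827 bp matches the stated backbone plus insert.

No eukaryotic promoter or nuclease domain is present, so the plasmid is a parts-library component rather than an expression construct. Repeat units like this one are joined in a defined order by restriction digestion and ligation to form custom DNA-binding arrays. The associated publication used such engineered TALENs for targeted gene disruption in somatic zebrafish cells.
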