Features (pLannotate 1.2.2; 10 found; start..end, strand, type, name):
    137..236     +  misc_feature   bom (fragment): basis of mobility region from pBR322
    242..399     -  CDS            lacZα (fragment): LacZα fragment of β-galactosidase; lacZ fragment
    630..646     -  protein_bind   lac operator: The lac repressor binds to the lac operator to inhibit transcription in E. coli. This inhibition can be relieved by adding lactose or isopropyl-β-D-thiogalactopyranoside (IPTG). lac repressor encoded by lacI
    654..684     -  promoter       lac promoter: promoter for the E. coli lac operon
    699..720     -  protein_bind   CAP binding site: CAP binding activates transcription in the presence of cAMP. E. coli catabolite activator protein
    733..825     -  CDS            lacI (fragment): lac repressor; lacI; The lac repressor binds to the lac operator to inhibit transcription in E. coli. This inhibition can be relieved by adding lactose or isopropyl-β-D-thiogalactopyranoside (IPTG).
   1008..1596    -  rep_origin     ori: high-copy-number ColE1/pMB1/pBR322/pUC origin of replication
   1767..2627    -  CDS            AmpR: β-lactamase; bla; confers resistance to ampicillin, carbenicillin, and related antibiotics
   2628..2732    -  promoter       AmpR promoter: bla
   2827..35      +  CDS            rop (fragment) (across the origin): Rop protein, which maintains plasmids at low copy number; rop
>Addgene plasmid #32267 | TAL026 | depositor full sequence | sequence record 36579 | TAL026 sequence 2827 bps
TCGCGCGTTTCGGTGATGACGGTGAAAACCTCTGACACATGCAGCTCCCGGAGACGGTCACAGCTTGTCT
GTAAGCGGATGCCGGGAGCAGACAAGCCCGTCAGGGCGCGTCAGCGGGTGTTGGCGGGTGTCGGGGCTGG
CTTAACTATGCGGCATCAGAGCAGATTGTACTGAGAGTGCACCATATGCGGTGTGAAATACCGCACAGAT
GCGTAAGGAGAAAATACCGCATCAGGCGCCATTCGCCATTCAGGCTGCGCAACTGTTGGGAAGGGCGATC
GGTGCGGGCCTCTTCGCTATTACGCCAGCTGGCGAAAGGGGGATGTGCTGCAAGGCGATTAAGTTGGGTA
ACGCCAGGGTTTTCCCAGTCACGACGTTGTAAAACGACGGCCAGTGAATTCGAGCTCGGTACCTCGCGAA
TGCATCTAGAGAAGACAACTGACCCCAGACCAGGTAGTCGCAATCGCGTCGAACATTGGGGGAAAGCAAG
CCCTGGAAACCGTGCAAAGGTTGTTGCCGGTCCTTTGTCAAGACCACGGCCTTAAGAGACCGGATCCCGG
GCCCGTCGACTGCAGAGGCCTGCATGCAAGCTTGGCGTAATCATGGTCATAGCTGTTTCCTGTGTGAAAT
TGTTATCCGCTCACAATTCCACACAACATACGAGCCGGAAGCATAAAGTGTAAAGCCTGGGGTGCCTAAT
GAGTGAGCTAACTCACATTAATTGCGTTGCGCTCACTGCCCGCTTTCCAGTCGGGAAACCTGTCGTGCCA
GCTGCATTAATGAATCGGCCAACGCGCGGGGAGAGGCGGTTTGCGTATTGGGCGCTCTTCCGCTTCCTCG
CTCACTGACTCGCTGCGCTCGGTCGTTCGGCTGCGGCGAGCGGTATCAGCTCACTCAAAGGCGGTAATAC
GGTTATCCACAGAATCAGGGGATAACGCAGGAAAGAACATGTGAGCAAAAGGCCAGCAAAAGGCCAGGAA
CCGTAAAAAGGCCGCGTTGCTGGCGTTTTTCCATAGGCTCCGCCCCCCTGACGAGCATCACAAAAATCGA
CGCTCAAGTCAGAGGTGGCGAAACCCGACAGGACTATAAAGATACCAGGCGTTTCCCCCTGGAAGCTCCC
TCGTGCGCTCTCCTGTTCCGACCCTGCCGCTTACCGGATACCTGTCCGCCTTTCTCCCTTCGGGAAGCGT
GGCGCTTTCTCATAGCTCACGCTGTAGGTATCTCAGTTCGGTGTAGGTCGTTCGCTCCAAGCTGGGCTGT
GTGCACGAACCCCCCGTTCAGCCCGACCGCTGCGCCTTATCCGGTAACTATCGTCTTGAGTCCAACCCGG
TAAGACACGACTTATCGCCACTGGCAGCAGCCACTGGTAACAGGATTAGCAGAGCGAGGTATGTAGGCGG
TGCTACAGAGTTCTTGAAGTGGTGGCCTAACTACGGCTACACTAGAAGAACAGTATTTGGTATCTGCGCT
CTGCTGAAGCCAGTTACCTTCGGAAAAAGAGTTGGTAGCTCTTGATCCGGCAAACAAACCACCGCTGGTA
GCGGTGGTTTTTTTGTTTGCAAGCAGCAGATTACGCGCAGAAAAAAAGGATCTCAAGAAGATCCTTTGAT
CTTTTCTACGGGGTCTGACGCTCAGTGGAACGAAAACTCACGTTAAGGGATTTTGGTCATGAGATTATCA
AAAAGGATCTTCACCTAGATCCTTTTAAATTAAAAATGAAGTTTTAAATCAATCTAAAGTATATATGAGT
AAACTTGGTCTGACAGTTACCAATGCTTAATCAGTGAGGCACCTATCTCAGCGATCTGTCTATTTCGTTC
ATCCATAGTTGCCTGACTCCCCGTCGTGTAGATAACTACGATACGGGAGGGCTTACCATCTGGCCCCAGT
GCTGCAATGATACCGCGAGAGCCACGCTCACCGGCTCCAGATTTATCAGCAATAAACCAGCCAGCCGGAA
GGGCCGAGCGCAGAAGTGGTCCTGCAACTTTATCCGCCTCCATCCAGTCTATTAATTGTTGCCGGGAAGC
TAGAGTAAGTAGTTCGCCAGTTAATAGTTTGCGCAACGTTGTTGCCATTGCTACAGGCATCGTGGTGTCA
CGCTCGTCGTTTGGTATGGCTTCATTCAGCTCCGGTTCCCAACGATCAAGGCGAGTTACATGATCCCCCA
TGTTGTGCAAAAAAGCGGTTAGCTCCTTCGGTCCTCCGATCGTTGTCAGAAGTAAGTTGGCCGCAGTGTT
ATCACTCATGGTTATGGCAGCACTGCATAATTCTCTTACTGTCATGCCATCCGTAAGATGCTTTTCTGTG
ACTGGTGAGTACTCAACCAAGTCATTCTGAGAATAGTGTATGCGGCGACCGAGTTGCTCTTGCCCGGCGT
CAATACGGGATAATACCGCGCCACATAGCAGAACTTTAAAAGTGCTCATCATTGGAAAACGTTCTTCGGG
GCGAAAACTCTCAAGGATCTTACCGCTGTTGAGATCCAGTTCGATGTAACCCACTCGTGCACCCAACTGA
TCTTCAGCATCTTTTACTTTCACCAGCGTTTCTGGGTGAGCAAAAACAGGAAGGCAAAATGCCGCAAAAA
AGGGAATAAGGGCGACACGGAAATGTTGAATACTCATACTCTTCCTTTTTCAATATTATTGAAGCATTTA
TCAGGGTTATTGTCTCATGAGCGGATACATATTTGAATGTATTTAGAAAAATAAACAAATAGGGGTTCCG
CGCACATTTCCCCGAAAAGTGCCACCTGACGTCTAAGAAACCATTATTATCATGACATTAACCTATAAAA
ATAGGCGTATCACGAGGCCCTTTCGTC
