>Addgene plasmid #32267 | TAL026 | addgene partial sequence | sequence record 38255 | M13pUC-rev 5'-AGCGGATAACAATTTCACACAGG-3'
AGCTTGCATGCAGGCCTCTGCAGTCGACGGGCCCGGGATCCGGTCTCTTAAGGCCGTGGTCTTGACAAAG
GACCGGCAACAACCTTTGCACGGTTTCCAGGGCTTGCTTTCCCCCAATGTTCGACGCGATTGCGACTACC
TGGTCTGGGGTCAGTTGTCTTCTCTAGATGCATTCGCGAGGTACCGAGCTCGAATTCACTGGCCGTCGTT
TTACAACGTCGTGACTGGGAAAACCCTGGCGTTACCCAACTTAATCGCCTTGCAGCACATCCCCCTTTCG
CCAGCTGGCGTAATAGCGAAGAGGCCCGCACCGATCGCCCTTCCCAACAGTTGCGCAGCCTGAATGGCGA
ATGGCGCCTGATGCGGTATTTTCTCCTTACGCATCTGTGCGGTATTTCACACCGCATATGGTGCACTCTC
AGTACAATCTGCTCTGATGCCGCATAGTTAAGCCAGCCCCGACACCCGCCAACACCCGCTGACGCGCCCT
GACGGGCTTGTCTGCTCCCGGCATCCGCTTACAGACAAGCTGTGACCGTCTCCGGGAGCTGCATGTGTCA
GAGGTTTTCACCGTCATCACCGAAACGCGCGAGACGAAAGGGCCTCGTGATACGCCTATTTTTATAGGTT
AATGTCATGATAATAATGGTTTCTTAGACGTCAGGTGGCACTTTTCGGGGAAATGTGCGCGGAACCCCTA
TTTGTTTATTTTTCTAAATACATTCAAATATGTATCCGCTCATGAGACAATAACCCTGATAAATGCTTCA
ATAATATTGAAAAAGGAAGAGTATGAGTATTCAACATTTCCGTGTCGCCCTTATTCCCTTTTTTGCGGCA
TTTTGCCTTCCTGTTTTTGCTCACCCAGAAACGCTGGTGAAAGTAAAAGATGCTGAAGATCAGTTGGGTG
CACGAGTGGGTTACATCGAACTGGATCTCAACAGCGGTAAGATCCTTGAGAGTTT
